Addgene plasmid #238814: CMV/BRAF-LgBiT/HygR Vector
Purpose: Express BRAF-LgBiT Fusion Protein in Mammalian Cells under a CMV promoter
Depositing lab: Promega Corporation.
Backbone
  Vector backbone: pFC219K LgBiT CMV-Hyg Flexi Vector
  Vector type: Mammalian Expression
  Selectable markers: Hygromycin
Growth in bacteria
  Bacterial resistance: Kanamycin, 50 μg/mL
  Growth temperature: 37°C
  Growth strain: DH5alpha
  Copy number: High Copy
Gene/Insert
  Gene/Insert name: BRAF
  Species: H. sapiens (human)
  Mutation: None
  Entrez Gene: BRAF (a.k.a. B-RAF1, B-raf, BRAF-1, BRAF1, NS7, RAFB1)
  Promoter: CMV
  Tag / fusion protein: LgBiT (C terminal on backbone)
  Cloning method: Other
Terms and licenses: Academic/Nonprofit Terms; Industry Terms
How to cite: CMV/BRAF-LgBiT/HygR Vector was a gift from Promega Corporation (Addgene plasmid # 238814 ; http://n2t.net/addgene:238814 ; RRID:Addgene_238814)
