[The description below was written by a language model from this plasmid's Addgene catalogue record and pLannotate feature annotations shown in this document.]
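Description:
CMV/BRAF-LgBiT/HygR Vector is a 7,088 nt mammalian expression plasmid built on the pFC219K LgBiT CMV-Hyg Flexi Vector backbone. It is propagated in E. coli from a high-copy ColE1/pUC-type origin under kanamycin selection, with the neo (nptII) aminoglycoside phosphotransferase gene sitting downstream of a synthetic bacterial EM7 promoter. For selection in mammalian cells it carries a separate cassette in which the SV40 enhancer/early promoter drives the hph hygromycin phosphotransferase gene, terminated by a synthetic polyadenylation signal, which allows stable lines to be selected.

The payload is unmutated human BRAF, the serine/threonine kinase that phosphorylates MAP2K1 and so activates the MAP kinase pathway. It is fused at its C terminus to LgBiT, the large subunit of the split NanoLuc luciferase; the automated annotation detects this tag as a NanoLuc fragment immediately downstream of the BRAF reading frame. The fusion is followed by an SV40 poly(A) signal, and an SP6 phage promoter lies just upstream of the open reading frame, which could support in vitro transcription. The catalogue gives CMV as the promoter. In the feature table, the full CMV enhancer and the larger promoter fragment are annotated on the opposite strand from the BRAF-LgBiT coding sequence, with only a short minimal CMV fragment in the same orientation, so the exact promoter arrangement cannot be resolved from the annotation alone.

LgBiT has little activity by itself and regains luciferase function when complemented by a small partner peptide. The construct is therefore suited to luminescent complementation assays that report BRAF interactions or proximity in living cells, although the record states only that it expresses the fusion protein in mammalian cells.
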