Features (pLannotate 1.2.2; 14 found; start..end, strand, type, name):
     17..98      -  polyA_signal   SV40 poly(A) signal: SV40 polyadenylation signal
    121..204     -  CDS            large T antigen (fragment): large T antigen from SV40 (simian virus 40)
    281..751     -  CDS            Nluc (fragment): NanoLuc® luciferase human codon-optimized
    806..3103    -  CDS            BRAF (sequence withheld): BRAF_HUMAN - Also known as BRAF1, RAFB1. Experimental evidence at protein level: Swiss-Prot protein existence level 1. Protein kinase involved in the transduction of mitogenic signals from the cell membrane to the nucleus (Probable). Phosphorylates MAP2K1, and thereby activates the MAP kinase signal transduction pathway (PubMed:21441910, PubMed:29433126). May play a role in the postsynaptic responses of hippocampal neurons (PubMed:1508179). From Homo sapiens (Human).
   3142..3160    -  promoter       SP6 promoter: promoter for bacteriophage SP6 RNA polymerase
   3186..3208    -  promoter       minimal CMV promoter (fragment): human cytomegalovirus (CMV) immediate early promoter
   3218..3583    +  enhancer       CMV enhancer: human cytomegalovirus immediate early enhancer
   3585..3772    +  promoter       CMV promoter (fragment): human cytomegalovirus (CMV) immediate early promoter
   3791..3838    +  promoter       EM7 promoter: synthetic bacterial promoter&nbsp
   3870..4661    +  CDS            neo: KKA2_KLEPN - Also known as kan, nptII. Experimental evidence at protein level: Swiss-Prot protein existence level 1. Resistance to kanamycin, neomycin, paromomycin, ribostamycin, butirosin and gentamicin B. From Klebsiella pneumoniae.
   4822..5410    -  rep_origin     ori: high-copy-number ColE1/pMB1/pBR322/pUC origin of replication
   5536..5584    -  polyA_signal   poly(A) signal: synthetic polyadenylation signal
   5623..6645    -  CDS            hph: KHYB_ECOLX - Experimental evidence at protein level: Swiss-Prot protein existence level 1. The aminoglycoside phosphotransferases achieve inactivation of their antibiotic substrates by phosphorylation. Only phosphorylates hygromycin and closely related compounds such as demethyl analogs and destomycin. From Escherichia coli.
   6676..7033    -  promoter       SV40 promoter: SV40 enhancer and early promoter
>Addgene plasmid #238814 | CMV/BRAF-LgBiT/HygR Vector | addgene full sequence | sequence record 479837 | Addgene NGS Result
AAGACGCGTGACGTCGGCAGTGAAAAAAATGCTTTATTTGTGAAATTTGTGATGCTATTGCTTTATTTGT
AACCATTATAAGCTGCAATAAACAAGTTAACAACAACAATTGCATTCATTTTATGTTTCAGGTTCAGGGG
GAGGTGTGGGAGGTTTTTTAAAGCAAGTAAAACCTCTACAAATGTGGTATGGCTGATTATGATCCGCGGC
CGCAATACGTCGACGTTATCAGCTGACTTCGTACGAGAGCCTAGGTGTTTCTAGAGTCGCGGCCTTAGCT
GTTGATGGTTACTCGGAACAGCATGGAGCCGTCGGGGGTGATCAGGCGCTCGTCGATAATTTTGTTGCCG
TTCCACAGGGTCCCTGTTACAGTGATCTTTTTGCCGTCGAACACGGCGATGCCTTCATACGGCCGTCCGA
AATAGTTCAGCATGTTCGGCGTAACCCCGTCGATTACCAGTGTGCCATAGGGCAGGATCACCTTAAAGTG
ATGATCATCCACAGGGTACACCACCTTAAACACCTCTTCGATCTGGGCCATTTGGTCGGCGCTCAGACCT
TCATACGGGATGATGACATGGATGTCGATCTTCAGGGCATTTTCACCGCTCCGGACAATCCTTTGGATCG
GAGTTACGGACACGGCGAGATTCTGCAGCAAACTGGACACACCTCCCTGTTCAAGGACTTGGTCCAGGTT
GTAGGCGGCTGTCTGTTCCCAGTCCCCAACGAAATCTTCGAGTGTGAAGACACCGCTCGAGCCTCCACCT
CCGCTCCCGCCACCACCTGAACTGCCTTGAGA
[2301 nt withheld, positions 803-3103]
GGCGATCGCTAGCTGCAAAAAGAACAAGTAGCTTGTATTCTATAGTGTCACCTAAATGGGCGATCTGACG
GTTCACTAAACCAGCTCTGCTTATATAGGCCTCCCTGGCGCGCCACTAGTTATTAATAGTAATCAATTAC
GGGGTCATTAGTTCATAGCCCATATATGGAGTTCCGCGTTACATAACTTACGGTAAATGGCCCGCCTGGC
TGACCGCCCAACGACCCCCGCCCATTGACGTCAATAATGACGTATGTTCCCATAGTAACGCCAATAGGGA
CTTTCCATTGACGTCAATGGGTGGAGTATTTACGGTAAACTGCCCACTTGGCAGTACATCAAGTGTATCA
TATGCCAAGTCCGCCCCCTATTGACGTCAATGACGGTAAATGGCCCGCCTGGCATTATGCCCAGTACATG
ACCTTACGGGACTTTCCTACTTGGCAGTACATCTACGTATTAGTCATCGCTATTACCATGGTGATGCGGT
TTTGGCAGTACACCAATGGGCGTGGATAGCGGTTTGACTCACGGGGATTTCCAAGTCTCCACCCCATTGA
CGTCAATGGGAGTTTGTTTTGGCACCAAAATCAACGGGACTTTCCAAAATGTCGTAATAACCCCGCCCCG
TTGACGCAAATGGGCGGTAGGCGTGTACGGTGGGAGGTCAAATCGAATTCTAATACTGTTGACAATTAAT
CATCGGCATAGTATATCGGCATAGTATAATACGACAAGGTGAGGAACTAAACCCAGGAGGCAGATCATGA
TTGAACAAGATGGATTGCACGCAGGTTCTCCGGCCGCTTGGGTGGAGAGGCTATTCGGCTATGACTGGGC
ACAACAGACAATCGGCTGCTCTGATGCCGCCGTGTTCCGGCTGTCAGCGCAGGGGCGCCCGGTTCTTTTT
GTCAAGACCGACCTGTCCGGTGCCCTGAATGAACTGCAGGACGAGGCAGCGCGGCTATCGTGGCTGGCCA
CGACGGGCGTTCCTTGCGCAGCTGTGCTCGACGTTGTCACTGAAGCGGGAAGGGACTGGCTGCTATTGGG
CGAAGTGCCGGGGCAGGATCTCCTGTCATCTCACCTTGCTCCTGCCGAGAAAGTATCCATCATGGCTGAT
GCAATGCGGCGGCTGCATACGCTTGATCCGGCTACCTGCCCATTCGACCACCAAGCGAAACATCGCATCG
AGCGAGCACGTACTCGGATGGAAGCCGGTCTTGTCGATCAGGATGATCTGGACGAAGAGCATCAGGGGCT
CGCGCCAGCCGAACTGTTCGCCAGGCTCAAGGCGCGCATGCCCGACGGCGAGGATCTCGTCGTGACCCAT
GGCGATGCCTGCTTGCCGAATATCATGGTGGAAAATGGCCGCTTTTCTGGATTCATCGACTGTGGCCGGC
TGGGTGTGGCGGACCGCTATCAGGACATAGCGTTGGCTACCCGTGATATTGCTGAAGAGCTTGGCGGCGA
ATGGGCTGACCGCTTCCTCGTGCTTTACGGTATCGCCGCTCCCGATTCGCAGCGCATCGCCTTCTATCGC
CTTCTTGACGAGTTCTTCTGATTCGAAATGACCGACCAAGCGACGCCCAACCGGTATCAGCTCACTCAAA
GGCGGTAATACGGTTATCCACAGAATCAGGGGATAACGCAGGAAAGAACATGTGAGCAAAAGGCCAGCAA
AAGGCCAGGAACCGTAAAAAGGCCGCGTTGCTGGCGTTTTTCCATAGGCTCCGCCCCCCTGACGAGCATC
ACAAAAATCGACGCTCAAGTCAGAGGTGGCGAAACCCGACAGGACTATAAAGATACCAGGCGTTTCCCCC
TGGAAGCTCCCTCGTGCGCTCTCCTGTTCCGACCCTGCCGCTTACCGGATACCTGTCCGCCTTTCTCCCT
TCGGGAAGCGTGGCGCTTTCTCATAGCTCACGCTGTAGGTATCTCAGTTCGGTGTAGGTCGTTCGCTCCA
AGCTGGGCTGTGTGCACGAACCCCCCGTTCAGCCCGACCGCTGCGCCTTATCCGGTAACTATCGTCTTGA
GTCCAACCCGGTAAGACACGACTTATCGCCACTGGCAGCAGCCACTGGTAACAGGATTAGCAGAGCGAGG
TATGTAGGCGGTGCTACAGAGTTCTTGAAGTGGTGGCCTAACTACGGCTACACTAGAAGGACAGTATTTG
GTATCTGCGCTCTGCTGAAGCCAGTTACCTTCGGAAAAAGAGTTGGTAGCTCTTGATCCGGCAAACAAAC
CACCGCTGGTAGCGGTGGTTTTTTTGTTTGCAAGCAGCAGATTACGCGCAGAAAAAAAGGATTTCAAGAA
GATCCTTTGATCTTTTCTACGGGGTCTGACGCTCAGTGGAACGAAAACTCACGTTAAGGGATTTTGGTCA
TGAGATTATCAAAAAGGATCTTCACCTAGATCCTTTTATAGTCCGGAATCGTCACACAAAAAACCAACAC
ACAGATGTAATGAAAATAAAGATATTTTATTGCGGCCATCGTGATGGCTAGAGTCTAAACTCGACCTACC
TCCTTAGCGCGCGGTCGTGTACTGGGCCGGCGGTTGCCGCTGTCGGCCAGCACCTCGACGCAGCCGTCGG
TCCATACGGCTGCGCTCCGGCGAGCGATTTGTGTGCGACCGACGGTGCCGGCCCCGCTGCGGACGATGGC
ATCGCAGCGGCCTTGAGCCCAGGCAGCATCGTCGAAGTTGCCGTCCACGAGGCTCTGGTAGAGCTGATCC
AGGCCGATGCGCAGCATGTAGGCTCGCAGACGAGGGCTGCCGGCCAGCTCGGGATGCCGGCGCTCGAAGT
AGCGAGTCTGCTGCTCCATGCAAGCCAGCCAGGGCCGCCAGAAGAAGATGTTGGCCACCTCGTACTGACT
GTCCCCGAACATAGCTTCGGACCAGTCGATTACGGCGGTGATGCGGCCGTTGTCGGTCAGGACGTTGTTG
CTGCCGAAGTCGGCATGGACGAGGTGGCGCACCTCGGGACAGTCTTCGGCCCACAGCATCAGTTCGTCCA
GGGCTTGAGCTACGCTGGCGGACACGGTGTCGTCCATCACGGTCTGCCAGTGGTAGACATGGGGATCAGC
AATGGCGCAAATGAAATCCCGCCAGGTTGTGTACTGGCCGATGCCTTGGGGCCCGAATGGGCCGAAGCCG
CTGGTTTGACTGAGGTCGGCGGCGGCAATAGCATCCATAGCTTCGGCGACAGGCTGTAACACAGCAGGCA
GCTCTGTTTCGGGGAGGTCTTGGAGAGTAACGCCTTGGGCGCGTCTACTGATGCAGTATGTCAGGCTCTC
GCTGAACTCGCCGATGTCCAACACTTCGGGGATGGGTAGTGCAGCGCTGGCGAAGTGGCGGTACACGTAG
CGGTCTTTGTAGAAGCCATCAGCGCAGCTATTCACCCGCAGTACATAGCCGCGTCCGCCGACATCGAAGC
TGAAGGCTCGGCTCTCTTCGCCCTCCGACAACTGCATCAGGTCGCTCACACTGTCGAACTTCTCGATGAG
AAATTTTTCAACGCTGGTAGCGGTGAGTTCGGGCTTCTTCATGGTGGCGCTAGTGTCAGAAGAATCGAGC
TTTTTGCAAAAGCCTAGGCCTCCAAAAAAGCCTCCTCACTACTTCTGGAATAGCTCAGAGGCCGAGGCGG
CCTCGGCCTCTGCATAAATAAAAAAAATTAGTCAGCCATGGGGCGGAGAATGGGCGGAACTGGGCGGAGT
TAGGGGCGGGATGGGCGGAGTTAGGGGCGGGACTATGGTTGCTGACTAATTGAGATGCATGCTTTGCATA
CTTCTGCCTGCTGGGGAGCCTGGGGACTTTCCACACCTGGTTGCTGACTAATTGAGATGCATGCTTTGCA
TACTTCTGCCTGCTGGGGAGCCTGGGGACTTTCCACACCCTAACTGACACACATTCCACAGCTGGTTCTT
TCCGCCTCAGAAGGTACCTAACCAAGTTCCTCTTTCAGAGGTTATTTCAGGCCATGGTGCTGCGC
